Addgene plasmid #55383: mCerulean-MAP4-C-10
Purpose: Localization: Microtubules, Excitation: 433, Emission: 475
Depositing lab: Michael Davidson. Depositing organization: Florida State University, Tallahassee.
Backbone
  Vector backbone: mCerulean-C1
  Backbone size w/o insert (bp): 4750
  Vector type: Mammalian Expression
  Selectable markers: Neomycin (select with G418)
Growth in bacteria
  Bacterial resistance: Kanamycin, 50 μg/mL
  Growth temperature: 37°C
  Growth strain: DH5alpha
  Copy number: High Copy
Gene/Insert
  Gene/Insert name: MAP4 (alt name: NM_008633.4)
  Species: M. musculus (mouse)
  Promoter: CMV
  Tag / fusion protein: mCerulean (N terminal on backbone)
  Cloning method: Unknown
  Sequencing primers: 5′ CMV-F; 3′ SV40pA-R
Terms and licenses: Academic/Nonprofit Terms; Industry Terms: Not Available to Industry
Depositor comments: . Excitation = 433; Emission = 475
How to cite: mCerulean-MAP4-C-10 was a gift from Michael Davidson (Addgene plasmid # 55383 ; http://n2t.net/addgene:55383 ; RRID:Addgene_55383)
