[The description below was written by a language model from this plasmid's Addgene catalogue record.]
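Description:
mCerulean-MAP4-C-10 is a mammalian expression plasmid built on the mCerulean-C1 backbone (about 4.75 kb without the insert), a C1-style fluorescent protein fusion vector. It is propagated in E. coli as a high-copy plasmid under kanamycin selection, and it carries a neomycin resistance marker so that transfected mammalian cells can be selected with G418. No feature table accompanies the record, so the origin of replication and the promoters driving the resistance cassette are not stated. The use of an SV40 polyA reverse sequencing primer suggests that the expression cassette ends in an SV40 polyadenylation signal.

The payload is mouse MAP4 (microtubule-associated protein 4), expressed from the CMV promoter, a strong constitutive promoter in most mammalian cell lines. The cyan fluorescent protein mCerulean is supplied by the backbone and sits at the N terminus of the fusion, so MAP4 is joined to the C-terminal end of the fluorophore. The "C-10" in the name probably refers to this orientation and to a linker of ten residues between the two parts, but the record does not say so. It also does not state whether the insert is full-length MAP4 or a fragment, nor how it was cloned.

Because MAP4 binds along microtubules, the fusion serves as a localization marker for the microtubule cytoskeleton in fluorescence microscopy of transfected cells. The listed excitation and emission maxima of 433 and 475 nm place it in the cyan channel, which allows it to be combined with spectrally distinct markers such as yellow or red fluorescent fusions in multicolour experiments.
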