>Addgene plasmid #55383 | mCerulean-MAP4-C-10 | depositor partial sequence | sequence record 85787 | insert sequence
GTCAGATCCGCTAGCGCTACCGGTCGCCACCATGGTGAGCAAGGGCGAGGAGCTGTTCACCGGGGTGGTG
CCCATCCTGGTCGAGCTGGACGGCGACGTAAACGGCCACAAGTTCAGCGTGTCCGGCGAGGGCGAGGGCG
ATGCCACCTACGGCAAGCTGACCCTGAAGTTCATCTGCACCACCGGCAAGCTGCCCGTGCCCTGGCCCAC
CCTCGTGACCACCCTGACCTGGGGCGTGCAGTGCTTCGCCCGCTACCCCGACCACATGAAGCAGCACGAC
TTCTTCAAGTCCGCCATGCCCGAAGGCTACGTCCAGGAGCGCACCATCTTCTTCAAGGACGACGGCAACT
ACAAGACCCGCGCCGAGGTGAAGTTCGAGGGCGACACCCTGGTGAACCGCATCGAGCTGAAGGGCATCGA
CTTCAAGGAGGACGGCAACATCCTGGGGCACAAGCTGGAGTACAACGCCATCAGCGACAACGTCTATATC
ACCGCCGACAAGCAGAAGAACGGCATCAAGGCCAACTTCAAGATCCGCCACAACATCGAGGACGGCAGCG
TGCAGCTCGCCGACCACTACCAGCAGAACACCCCCATCGGCGACGGCCCCGTGCTGCTGCCCGACAACCA
CTACCTGAGCACCCAGTCCAAGCTGAGCAAAGACCCCAACGAGAAGCGCGATCACATGGTCCTGCTGGAG
TTCGTGACCGCCGCCGGGATCACTCTCGGCATGGACGAGCTGTACAAGTCCGGACTCAGATCTGGTGGCT
CCGCAGGATCCCGGCAAGAAGAAGCAAAGGCTGCTGTAGGTGTGACTGGAAATGACATCACTACCCCGCC
AAACAAGGAGCCACCACCAAGCCCAGAAAAGAAAGCAAAGCCTTTGGCCACCACTCAACCTGCAAAGACT
TCAACATCGAAAGCCAAAACACAGCCCACTTCTCTCCCTAAGCAACCAGCTCCCACCACCTCTGGTGGGT
TGAATAAAAAACCCATGAGCCTCGCCTCAGGCTCAGTGCCAGCTGCCCCACACAAACGCCCTGCTGCTGC
CACTGCTACTGCCAGGCCTTCCACCCTACCTGCCAGAGACGTGAAGCCAAAGCCAATTACAGAAGCTAAG
GTTGCCGAAAAGCGGACCTCTCCATCCAAGCCTTCATCTGCCCCAGCCCTCAAACCTGGACCTAAAACCA
CCCCAACCGTTTCAAAAGCCACATCTCCCTCAACTCTTGTTTCCACTGGACCAAGTAGTAGAAGTCCAGC
TACAACTCTGCCTAAGAGGCCAACCAGCATCAAGACTGAGGGGAAACCTGCTGATGTCAAAAGGATGACT
GCTAAGTCTGCCTCAGCTGACTTGAGTCGCTCAAAGACCACCTCTGCCAGTTCTGTGAAGAGAAACACCA
CTCCCACTGGGGCAGCACCCCCAGCAGGGATGACTTCCACTCGAGTCAAGCCCATGTCTGCACCTAGCCG
CTCTTCTGGGGCTCTTTCTGTGGACAAGAAGCCCACTTCCACTAAGCCTAGCTCCTCTGCTCCCAGGGTG
AGCCGCCTGGCCACAACTGTTTCTGCCCCTGACCTGAAGAGTGTTCGCTCCAAGGTCGGCTCTACAGAAA
ACATCAAACACCAGCCTGGAGGAGGCCGGGCCAAGGTAGAGAAAAAAACAGAGGCAGCTACCACAGCTGG
GAAGCCTGAACCTAATGCAGTCACTAAAGCAGCCGGCTCCATTGCGAGTGCACAGAAACCGCCTGCTGGG
AAAGTCCAGATAGTATCCAAAAAAGTGAGCTACAGTCATATTCAATCCAAGTGTGTTTCCAAGGACAATA
TTAAGCATGTCCCTGGATGTGGCAATGTTCAGATTCAGAACAAGAAAGTGGACATATCCAAGGTCTCCTC
CAAGTGTGGGTCCAAAGCTAATATCAAGCACAAGCCTGGTGGAGGAGATGTCAAGATTGAAAGTCAGAAG
TTGAACTTCAAGGAGAAGGCCCAAGCCAAAGTGGGATAGGGATCCACCGGATCTAGATAACTGATCATAA
TCAGCCATACCACATTT
