>Addgene plasmid #55383 | mCerulean-MAP4-C-10 | addgene partial sequence | sequence record 107674 | EGFP-C 5'-CATGGTCCTGCTGGAGTTCGTG-3'
GACGAGCTGTACAAGTCCGGACTCAGATCTGGTGGCTCCGCAGGATCCCGGCAAGAAGAAGCAAAGGCTG
CTGTAGGTGTGACTGGAAATGACATCACTACCCCGCCAAACAAGGAGCCACCACCAAGCCCAGAAAAGAA
AGCAAAGCCTTTGGCCACCACTCAACCTGCAAAGACTTCAACATCGAAAGCCAAAACACAGCCCACTTCT
CTCCCTAAGCAACCAGCTCCCACCACCTCTGGTGGGTTGAATAAAAAACCCATGAGCCTCGCCTCAGGCT
CAGTGCCAGCTGCCCCACACAAACGCCCTGCTGCTGCCACTGCTACTGCCAGGCCTTCCACCCTACCTGC
CAGAGACGTGAAGCCAAAGCCAATTACAGAAGCTAAGGTTGCCGAAAAGCGGACCTCTCCATCCAAGCCT
TCATCTGCCCCAGCCCTCAAACCTGGACCTAAAACCACCCCAACCGTTTCAAAAGCCACATCTCCCTCAA
CTCTTGTTTCCACTGGACCAAGTAGTAGAAGTCCAGCTACAACTCTGCCTAAGAGGCCAACCAGCATCAA
GACTGAGGGGAAACCTGCTGATGTCAAAAGGATGACTGCTAAGTCTGCCTCAGCTGACTTGAGTCGCTCA
AAGACCACCTCTGCCAGTTCTGTGAAGAGAAACACCACTCCCACTGGGGCAGCACCCCCAGCAGGGATGA
CTTCCACTCGAGTCAAGCCCATGTCTGCACCTAGCCGCTCTTCTGGGGCTCTTTCTGTGGACAAGAAGCC
CACTTCCACTAAGCCTAGCTCCTCTGCTCCCAGGGTGAGCCGCCTGGCCACAACTGTTTCTGCCCCTGAC
CTGAAGAGTGTTCGCTCCAAGGTCGGCTCTACAGAAAACATCAAACACC
